>Addgene plasmid #44517 | p107.1 | addgene partial sequence | sequence record 64124 | pGEX3
AGTCAGTCACGATGAATTCAGCTGGCTTAGTGATACCTTGAATGTTATCTCTTAGAATCTTTCTGTGACG
CTTGGCACCACCTTTTCCTAGACCTTTACCACCTTTACCTCTACCGGACATGGATCCACGCGGAACCAGA
TCCGATTTTGGAGGATGGTCGCCACCACCAAACGTGGCTTGCCAGCCCTGCAAAGGCCATGCTATATACT
TGCTGGATTTCAAGTACTTATCAATTTGTGGGATAGCTTCAATACGTTTTTTAAAACAAACTAATTTTGG
GAACGCATCCAGGCACATTGGGTCCATGTATAAAACAACATCAAGAGCGTCATACAACATGAAGTCAGGA
TGGGTTACATGATCACCATTTAAATATGTTTTATGACATAAACGATCTTCGAACATTTTCAGCATTTCAG
GTAGCTTGCTAAGAAAATCAACTTTGAGAGTTTCAAAGTCTTTACTATATGCAATTCTCGAAACACCGTA
TCTAATATCCAAAACCGCTCCTTCAAGCATTGAAATCTCTGCACGCTCTTTTGGACAACCACCCAACATG
TTGTGCTTGTCAGCTATATAACGTATGATGGCCATAGACTGTGTTAATTTAACATCACCATCAATATAAT
AAGGAAGATTGGGAAACTCCAAACCCAATTCAAACTTTTTGTTTCGCCATTTATCACCTTCATCGCGCTC
ATACAAATGCTCTTCATATTTTTCTTCAAGATATTCCAAAAGAAGTCGAGTGGGTTGCACAAGGCCCTTA
ATTTTCCAATAACCTAGTATAGGGGACATGAATACTGTTTCCTGTGTGAAATTGTTATCCGCTCACAATT
CCACACATTATACGAGCCGATGATTAATTGTCAACAGCTCAT
