[The description below was written by a language model from this plasmid's Addgene catalogue record.]
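Description:
p107.1 is a bacterial expression plasmid built on the pGEX2T backbone, designed to produce a glutathione S-transferase (GST) fusion protein in E. coli. It is selected with ampicillin; the record lists the copy number as unknown and provides no feature table, so the origin of replication, promoter and other backbone elements are not explicitly documented here. pGEX-series vectors generally drive expression from an IPTG-inducible tac promoter, carry a lacI repressor gene, and, in the 2T version, place a thrombin cleavage site between GST and the cloned fragment. These points come from general knowledge of the vector family rather than from this entry.

The insert encodes the N-terminal tail of Saccharomyces cerevisiae histone H4, amino acids 1 to 34, cloned between the BamHI and EcoRI sites of the polylinker so that GST sits at the N-terminus of the fusion. Whether either restriction site survived cloning is not recorded. The resulting GST–H4(1-34) protein can be captured on glutathione resin, which makes it suitable as an immobilised bait for in vitro binding assays.

The associated publication concerns the interaction of the histone H3 and H4 N-termini with the silencing proteins SIR3 and SIR4 and a model for heterochromatin formation in yeast. The construct therefore most likely serves as a source of recombinant H4 tail for testing such protein–protein interactions, although the record does not state a specific use.
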