Addgene plasmid #44517: p107.1
Depositing lab: Michael Grunstein. Depositing organization: University of California, Los Angeles (UCLA). Publication: Histone H3 and H4 N-termini interact with SIR3 and SIR4 proteins: a molecular model for the formation of heterochromatin in yeast. Hecht A, Laroche T, Strahl-Bolsinger S, Gasser SM, Grunstein M. Cell. 1995 Feb 24;80(4):583-92. 10.1016/0092-8674(95)90512-X PubMed 7867066.
Backbone
  Vector backbone: pGEX2T
  Vector type: Bacterial Expression
Growth in bacteria
  Bacterial resistance: Ampicillin, 100 μg/mL
  Growth temperature: 37°C
  Growth strain: DH5alpha
  Copy number: Unknown
Gene/Insert
  Gene/Insert name: Histone 4 N-terminus aa1-34
  Species: S. cerevisiae (budding yeast)
  Mutation: aa1-34 of H4
  Tag / fusion protein: GST (N terminal on backbone)
  Cloning method: Restriction Enzyme; 5′ cloning site BamHI (unknown if destroyed); 3′ cloning site EcoRI (unknown if destroyed)
  Sequencing primers: 5′ pGEX_3 primer; 3′ M13-pUC-Rev-primer
Terms and licenses: Academic/Nonprofit Terms; Industry Terms: Not Available to Industry
How to cite: p107.1 was a gift from Michael Grunstein (Addgene plasmid # 44517 ; http://n2t.net/addgene:44517 ; RRID:Addgene_44517)
